Addgene plasmid #142762: TFORF1240
Purpose: Lentiviral vector for overexpressing transcription factor ORFs with unique 24-bp barcodes. Barcodes facilitate identification of transcription factors in pooled screens.
Depositing lab: Feng Zhang. Depositing organization: Broad Institute. Publication: A transcription factor atlas of directed differentiation. Joung J, Ma S, Tay T, Geiger-Schuller KR, Kirchgatterer PC, Verdine VK, Guo B, Arias-Garcia MA, Allen WE, Singh A, Kuksenko O, Abudayyeh OO, Gootenberg JS, Fu Z, Macrae RK, Buenrostro JD, Regev A, Zhang F. Cell. 2023 Jan 5;186(1):209-229.e26. doi: 10.1016/j.cell.2022.11.026. PubMed 36608654.
Backbone
  Vector backbone: pLX_TRC317
  Backbone manufacturer: Broad Institute Genetic Perturbation Platform
  Backbone size w/o insert (bp): 8264
  Vector type: Mammalian Expression, Lentiviral
  Selectable markers: Puromycin
Growth in bacteria
  Bacterial resistance: Ampicillin, 100 μg/mL
  Growth temperature: 37°C
  Growth strain: NEB Stable
  Copy number: High Copy
Gene/Insert
  Gene/Insert name: LBX2
  Species: H. sapiens (human)
  Insert size (bp): 686
  Entrez Gene: LBX2 (a.k.a. LP3727)
  Promoter: EF1a
  Cloning method: Unknown
  Sequencing primers: 5′ GGGTGGAGACTGAAGTTAGGCCAG; 3′ CACATAGCGTAAAAGGAGCAACATAG
Terms and licenses: Academic/Nonprofit Terms; Industry Terms: Not Available to Industry
Depositor comments: NM_001009812,ENST00000460508 . The transcription factor ORF portion of this plasmid was synthesized by Genewiz. Please test multiple small colonies in case of plasmid recombination. To make this collection available in a timely manner, a portion of this collection was not fully sequenced by Addgene. If an Addgene verified full plasmid sequence is not available, please contact us prior to placing an order to request the full sequence.
How to cite: TFORF1240 was a gift from Feng Zhang (Addgene plasmid # 142762 ; http://n2t.net/addgene:142762 ; RRID:Addgene_142762)
