[The description below was written by a language model from this plasmid's Addgene catalogue record and pLannotate feature annotations shown in this document.]
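Description:
TFORF1240 is a third-generation-style, self-inactivating lentiviral expression plasmid built on the pLX_TRC317 backbone and carrying the human transcription factor LBX2 as its open reading frame. It belongs to a barcoded transcription factor ORF collection in which each construct has a unique 24-bp barcode, so that the factor delivered to a given cell can be identified in pooled overexpression screens such as those used to map directed differentiation. In bacteria the plasmid is maintained through a high-copy ColE1/pUC-type origin and ampicillin resistance (AmpR). An f1 origin and remnants of a lac/T7/T3 cloning region are also present in the backbone. The depositor notes a risk of recombination, which is common for LTR-containing plasmids.

The viral portion begins with an RSV promoter fused to a truncated HIV-1 5' LTR, which drives Tat-independent genomic RNA synthesis in packaging cells. This is followed by the Ψ packaging signal with a gag fragment, the RRE for Rev-dependent nuclear export, and a cPPT/CTS. Two expression units sit inside the provirus. An SV40 early promoter drives puromycin N-acetyltransferase for selection of transduced mammalian cells, and the strong constitutive EF-1α promoter drives the synthesized LBX2 ORF. The annotation tool matches only part of the 686-bp insert to LBX2, and it does not annotate the barcode, so the barcode's exact position cannot be read from the feature table. A WPRE downstream of the ORF enhances transcript stability and expression. The ΔU3 3' LTR inactivates the viral promoter after integration, and an SV40 polyadenylation signal lies beyond it. The short U6, small t antigen and lacI hits appear to be fragmentary sequence matches, not functional elements.
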