Features (pLannotate 1.2.2; 31 found; start..end, strand, type, name):
      5..231     +  promoter       RSV promoter: Rous sarcoma virus enhancer/promoter
    232..412     +  LTR            5' LTR (truncated): truncated 5' long terminal repeat (LTR) from HIV-1
    459..584     +  misc_feature   HIV-1 Ψ: packaging signal of human immunodeficiency virus type 1
    568..931     +  CDS            HIV-1 gag (fragment): gag protein from human immunodeficiency virus 1; gag
   1077..1310    +  misc_feature   RRE: The Rev response element (RRE) of HIV-1 allows for Rev-dependent mRNA export from the nucleus to the cytoplasm.
   1687..1713    +  CDS            Rev (fragment): human immunodeficiency virus 1 (HIV-1) Rev protein; rev; enhances nuclear export of unspliced and incompletely spliced viral mRNAs
   1720..1743    +  promoter       SV40 promoter (fragment): SV40 early promoter
   1744..1815    +  promoter       SV40 promoter (fragment): SV40 enhancer and early promoter
   1839..1974    +  rep_origin     SV40 ori: SV40 origin of replication
   2020..2616    +  CDS            PuroR (fragment): puromycin N-acetyltransferase; pac from Streptomyces; confers resistance to puromycin
   2665..2782    +  misc_feature   cPPT/CTS: central polypurine tract and central termination sequence of HIV-1
   2847..2913    +  CDS            small t antigen (fragment): SV40 (simian virus 40) small t antigen
   2920..4098    +  promoter       EF-1α promoter: strong constitutive promoter for human elongation factor EF-1α
   4283..4696    +  CDS            LBX2 (fragment): LBX2_HUMAN - Experimental evidence at protein level: Swiss-Prot protein existence level 1. Transcription factor. From Homo sapiens (Human).
   4712..4765    +  promoter       U6 promoter (fragment): RNA polymerase III promoter for human U6 snRNA
   4807..5395    +  misc_feature   WPRE: woodchuck hepatitis virus posttranscriptional regulatory element
   5446..5465    +  misc_feature   cPPT/CTS (fragment): central polypurine tract and central termination sequence of HIV-1
   5467..5700    +  LTR            3' LTR (ΔU3): self-inactivating 3' long terminal repeat (LTR) from HIV-1
   5778..5899    +  polyA_signal   SV40 poly(A) signal: SV40 polyadenylation signal
   5939..6074    +  rep_origin     SV40 ori: SV40 origin of replication
   6095..6113    -  promoter       T7 promoter: promoter for bacteriophage T7 RNA polymerase
   6121..6276    +  CDS            lacZα (fragment): LacZα fragment of β-galactosidase; lacZ fragment
   6281..6709    +  rep_origin     f1 ori (sequence partly withheld): f1 bacteriophage origin of replication; arrow indicates direction of (+) strand synthesis
   6762..6866    +  promoter       AmpR promoter: bla
   6867..7727    +  CDS            AmpR: β-lactamase; bla; confers resistance to ampicillin, carbenicillin, and related antibiotics
   7898..8486    +  rep_origin     ori: high-copy-number ColE1/pMB1/pBR322/pUC origin of replication
   8669..8761    +  CDS            lacI (fragment): lac repressor; lacI; The lac repressor binds to the lac operator to inhibit transcription in E. coli. This inhibition can be relieved by adding lactose or isopropyl-β-D-thiogalactopyranoside (IPTG).
   8774..8795    +  protein_bind   CAP binding site: CAP binding activates transcription in the presence of cAMP. E. coli catabolite activator protein
   8810..8840    +  promoter       lac promoter: promoter for the E. coli lac operon
   8848..8864    +  protein_bind   lac operator: The lac repressor binds to the lac operator to inhibit transcription in E. coli. This inhibition can be relieved by adding lactose or isopropyl-β-D-thiogalactopyranoside (IPTG). lac repressor encoded by lacI
   8909..8927    +  promoter       T3 promoter: promoter for bacteriophage T3 RNA polymerase
>Addgene plasmid #142762 | TFORF1240 | addgene full sequence | sequence record 395831 | Addgene NGS Result
TTAATGTAGTCTTATGCAATACTCTTGTAGTCTTGCAACATGGTAACGATGAGTTAGCAACATGCCTTAC
AAGGAGAGAAAAAGCACCGTGCATGCCGATTGGTGGAAGTAAGGTGGTACGATCGTGCCTTATTAGGAAG
GCAACAGACGGGTCTGACATGGATTGGACGAACCACTGAATTGCCGCATTGCAGAGATATTGTATTTAAG
TGCCTAGCTCGATACATAAACGGGTCTCTCTGGTTAGACCAGATCTGAGCCTGGGAGCTCTCTGGCTAAC
TAGGGAACCCACTGCTTAAGCCTCAATAAAGCTTGCCTTGAGTGCTTCAAGTAGTGTGTGCCCGTCTGTT
GTGTGACTCTGGTAACTAGAGATCCCTCAGACCCTTTTAGTCAGTGTGGAAAATCTCTAGCAGTGGCGCC
CGAACAGGGACTTGAAAGCGAAAGGGAAACCAGAGGAGCTCTCTCGACGCAGGACTCGGCTTGCTGAAGC
GCGCACGGCAAGAGGCGAGGGGCGGCGACTGGTGAGTACGCCAAAAATTTTGACTAGCGGAGGCTAGAAG
GAGAGAGATGGGTGCGAGAGCGTCAGTATTAAGCGGGGGAGAATTAGATCGCGATGGGAAAAAATTCGGT
TAAGGCCAGGGGGAAAGAAAAAATATAAATTAAAACATATAGTATGGGCAAGCAGGGAGCTAGAACGATT
CGCAGTTAATCCTGGCCTGTTAGAAACATCAGAAGGCTGTAGACAAATACTGGGACAGCTACAACCATCC
CTTCAGACAGGATCAGAAGAACTTAGATCATTATATAATACAGTAGCAACCCTCTATTGTGTGCATCAAA
GGATAGAGATAAAAGACACCAAGGAAGCTTTAGACAAGATAGAGGAAGAGCAAAACAAAAGTAAGACCAC
CGCACAGCAAGCGGCCGCTGATCTTCAGACCTGGAGGAGGAGATATGAGGGACAATTGGAGAAGTGAATT
ATATAAATATAAAGTAGTAAAAATTGAACCATTAGGAGTAGCACCCACCAAGGCAAAGAGAAGAGTGGTG
CAGAGAGAAAAAAGAGCAGTGGGAATAGGAGCTTTGTTCCTTGGGTTCTTGGGAGCAGCAGGAAGCACTA
TGGGCGCAGCGTCAATGACGCTGACGGTACAGGCCAGACAATTATTGTCTGGTATAGTGCAGCAGCAGAA
CAATTTGCTGAGGGCTATTGAGGCGCAACAGCATCTGTTGCAACTCACAGTCTGGGGCATCAAGCAGCTC
CAGGCAAGAATCCTGGCTGTGGAAAGATACCTAAAGGATCAACAGCTCCTGGGGATTTGGGGTTGCTCTG
GAAAACTCATTTGCACCACTGCTGTGCCTTGGAATGCTAGTTGGAGTAATAAATCTCTGGAACAGATTTG
GAATCACACGACCTGGATGGAGTGGGACAGAGAAATTAACAATTACACAAGCTTAATACACTCCTTAATT
GAAGAATCGCAAAACCAGCAAGAAAAGAATGAACAAGAATTATTGGAATTAGATAAATGGGCAAGTTTGT
GGAATTGGTTTAACATAACAAATTGGCTGTGGTATATAAAATTATTCATAATGATAGTAGGAGGCTTGGT
AGGTTTAAGAATAGTTTTTGCTGTACTTTCTATAGTGAATAGAGTTAGGCAGGGATATTCACCATTATCG
TTTCAGACCCACCTCCCAACCCCGAGGGGACCCATGCATTGCATCTCAATTAGTCAGCAACCAGGTGTGG
AAAGTCCCCAGGCTCCCCAGCAGGCAGAAGTATGCAAAGCATGCGTCTCAATTAGTCAGCAACCATAGTC
CCGCCCCTAACTCCGCCCATCCCGCCCCTAACTCCGCCCAGTTCCGCCCATTCTCCGCCCCATGGCTGAC
TAATTTTTTTTATTTATGCAGAGGCCGAGGCCGCCTCGGCCTCTGAGCTATTCCAGAAGTAGTGAGGAGG
CTTTTTTGGAGGCCTAGGCTTTTGCAAAAAGCTTTCTAGAGGTACCACCGGAGCTTACCATGACCGAGTA
CAAGCCCACGGTGCGCCTCGCCACCCGCGACGACGTCCCCAGGGCCGTACGCACCCTCGCCGCCGCGTTC
GCCGACTACCCCGCCACGCGCCACACCGTCGATCCGGACCGCCACATCGAGCGGGTCACCGAGCTGCAAG
AACTCTTCCTCACGCGCGTCGGGCTCGACATCGGCAAGGTGTGGGTCGCGGACGACGGCGCCGCCGTGGC
GGTCTGGACCACGCCGGAGAGCGTCGAAGCGGGGGCGGTGTTCGCCGAGATCGGCCCGCGCATGGCCGAG
TTGAGCGGTTCCCGGCTGGCCGCGCAGCAACAGATGGAAGGCCTCCTGGCGCCGCACCGGCCCAAGGAGC
CCGCGTGGTTCCTGGCCACCGTCGGCGTCTCGCCCGACCACCAGGGCAAGGGTCTGGGCAGCGCCGTCGT
GCTCCCCGGAGTGGAGGCGGCCGAGCGCGCCGGGGTGCCCGCCTTCCTGGAGACCTCCGCGCCCCGCAAC
CTCCCCTTCTACGAGCGGCTCGGCTTCACCGTCACCGCCGACGTCGAGGTGCCCGAAGGACCGCGCACCT
GGTGCATGACCCGCAAGCCCGGTGCCAGTTAACGAATTCTAGATCTTGAGACAAATGGCAGTATTCATCC
ACAATTTTAAAAGAAAAGGGGGGATTGGGGGGTACAGTGCAGGGGAAAGAATAGTAGACATAATAGCAAC
AGACATACAAACTAAAGAATTACAAAAACAAATTACAAAAATTCAAAATTTTCGGGTTTATTACAGGGAC
AGCAGAGATCCACTTTGGCGCCGGCTCGAGGCCTGCAGGTGCAAAGATGGATAAAGTTTTAAACAGAGAG
GAATCTTTGCAGCTAATGGACCTTCTAGGTCTTGAAAGGAGTGGGAATTGGCTCCGGTGCCCGTCAGTGG
GCAGAGCGCACATCGCCCACAGTCCCCGAGAAGTTGGGGGGAGGGGTCGGCAATTGAACCGGTGCCTAGA
GAAGGTGGCGCGGGGTAAACTGGGAAAGTGATGTCGTGTACTGGCTCCGCCTTTTTCCCGAGGGTGGGGG
AGAACCGTATATAAGTGCAGTAGTCGCCGTGAACGTTCTTTTTCGCAACGGGTTTGCCGCCAGAACACAG
GTAAGTGCCGTGTGTGGTTCCCGCGGGCCTGGCCTCTTTACGGGTTATGGCCCTTGCGTGCCTTGAATTA
CTTCCACCTGGCTGCAGTACGTGATTCTTGATCCCGAGCTTCGGGTTGGAAGTGGGTGGGAGAGTTCGAG
GCCTTGCGCTTAAGGAGCCCCTTCGCCTCGTGCTTGAGTTGAGGCCTGGCCTGGGCGCTGGGGCCGCCGC
GTGCGAATCTGGTGGCACCTTCGCGCCTGTCTCGCTGCTTTCGATAAGTCTCTAGCCATTTAAAATTTTT
GATGACCTGCTGCGACGCTTTTTTTCTGGCAAGATAGTCTTGTAAATGCGGGCCAAGATCTGCACACTGG
TATTTCGGTTTTTGGGGCCGCGGGCGGCGACGGGGCCCGTGCGTCCCAGCGCACATGTTCGGCGAGGCGG
GGCCTGCGAGCGCGGCCACCGAGAATCGGACGGGGGTAGTCTCAAGCTGGCCGGCCTGCTCTGGTGCCTG
GCCTCGCGCCGCCGTGTATCGCCCCGCCCTGGGCGGCAAGGCTGGCCCGGTCGGCACCAGTTGCGTGAGC
GGAAAGATGGCCGCTTCCCGGCCCTGCTGCAGGGAGCTCAAAATGGAGGACGCGGCGCTCGGGAGAGCGG
GCGGGTGAGTCACCCACACAAAGGAAAAGGGCCTTTCCGTCCTCAGCCGTCGCTTCATGTGACTCCACGG
AGTACCGGGCGCCGTCCAGGCACCTCGATTAGTTCTCGAGCTTTTGGAGTACGTCGTCTTTAGGTTGGGG
GGAGGGGTTTTATGCGATGGAGTTTCCCCACACTGAGTGGGTGGAGACTGAAGTTAGGCCAGCTTGGCAC
TTGATGTAATTCTCCTTGGAATTTGCCCTTTTTGAGTTTGGATCTTGGTTCATTCTCAAGCCTCAGACAG
TGGTTCAAAGTTTTTTTCTTCCATTTCAGGTGTCGTGAGGCTAGCACCGCCACCATGGGAAAAAGGACTT
CCCTAGAAGTGAGTCTTGGGGAGTTGGGGGGAGAAAAGTGTCGAGGAGGGCGTCGGAGTTTCCCACCGCT
GGCTGCTTCCCGGCCCGCACGCCCGGGAGGGTGGCGGTGGGCGCGCAGAGATCTTTGCAAAACAGCGTCC
AGGGCGGAAAACAACTCACAGGCCTGCCGCCCCCAAAGGCGGGCAGGTCCGGACGCGCTGGGCCCTGGTC
CCTTCGGCCGCAAACGGCGCAAGTCACGCACTGCGTTCACCGCGCAACAGGTGCTGGAGCTGGAGCGGCG
CTTCGTCTTCCAGAAGTACCTGGCGCCGTCCGAGCGAGACGGGCTAGCTACGCGACTCGGCCTGGCCAAC
GCGCAGGTGGTCACTTGGTTCCAGAACCGGCGAGCCAAGCTCAAGCGCGATGTGGAGGAGATGCGCGCCG
ACGTCGCCTCGCTACGCGCGTTGTCCCCGGAAGTCCTGTGCAGCTTAGCACTGCCCGAAGGCGCTCCAGA
TCCCGGCCTCTGCCTCGGCCCTGCCGGCCCTGACTCCCGGCCCCACCTGTCAGACGAGGAGATACAGGTG
GACGATTAGTAATGAACTAGTCCGTAACTTGAAAGTATTTCGATTTCTTGGCTTTATATATCTTGTGGAA
AGGACGAAGTGACCCTCCTCGTTGATTTGCAACGCGTTAAGTCGACAATCAACCTCTGGATTACAAAATT
TGTGAAAGATTGACTGGTATTCTTAACTATGTTGCTCCTTTTACGCTATGTGGATACGCTGCTTTAATGC
CTTTGTATCATGCTATTGCTTCCCGTATGGCTTTCATTTTCTCCTCCTTGTATAAATCCTGGTTGCTGTC
TCTTTATGAGGAGTTGTGGCCCGTTGTCAGGCAACGTGGCGTGGTGTGCACTGTGTTTGCTGACGCAACC
CCCACTGGTTGGGGCATTGCCACCACCTGTCAGCTCCTTTCCGGGACTTTCGCTTTCCCCCTCCCTATTG
CCACGGCGGAACTCATCGCCGCCTGCCTTGCCCGCTGCTGGACAGGGGCTCGGCTGTTGGGCACTGACAA
TTCCGTGGTGTTGTCGGGGAAATCATCGTCCTTTCCTTGGCTGCTCGCCTGTGTTGCCACCTGGATTCTG
CGCGGGACGTCCTTCTGCTACGTCCCTTCGGCCCTCAATCCAGCGGACCTTCCTTCCCGCGGCCTGCTGC
CGGCTCTGCGGCCTCTTCCGCGTCTTCGCCTTCGCCCTCAGACGAGTCGGATCTCCCTTTGGGCCGCCTC
CCCGCGTCGACTTTAAGACCAATGACTTACAAGGCAGCTGTAGATCTTAGCCACTTTTTAAAAGAAAAGG
GGGGACTGGAAGGGCTAATTCACTCCCAACGAAGACAAGATCTGCTTTTTGCTTGTACTGGGTCTCTCTG
GTTAGACCAGATCTGAGCCTGGGAGCTCTCTGGCTAACTAGGGAACCCACTGCTTAAGCCTCAATAAAGC
TTGCCTTGAGTGCTTCAAGTAGTGTGTGCCCGTCTGTTGTGTGACTCTGGTAACTAGAGATCCCTCAGAC
CCTTTTAGTCAGTGTGGAAAATCTCTAGCAGTACGTATAGTAGTTCATGTCATCTTATTATTCAGTATTT
ATAACTTGCAAAGAAATGAATATCAGAGAGTGAGAGGAACTTGTTTATTGCAGCTTATAATGGTTACAAA
TAAAGCAATAGCATCACAAATTTCACAAATAAAGCATTTTTTTCACTGCATTCTAGTTGTGGTTTGTCCA
AACTCATCAATGTATCTTATCATGTCTGGCTCTAGCTATCCCGCCCCTAACTCCGCCCATCCCGCCCCTA
ACTCCGCCCAGTTCCGCCCATTCTCCGCCCCATGGCTGACTAATTTTTTTTATTTATGCAGAGGCCGAGG
CCGCCTCGGCCTCTGAGCTATTCCAGAAGTAGTGAGGAGGCTTTTTTGGAGGCCTAGGGACGTACCCAAT
TCGCCCTATAGTGAGTCGTATTACGCGCGCTCACTGGCCGTCGTTTTACAACGTCGTGACTGGGAAAACC
CTGGCGTTACCCAACTTAATCGCCTTGCAGCACATCCCCCTTTCGCCAGCTGGCGTAATAGCGAAGAGGC
CCGCACCGATCGCCCTTCCCAACAGTTGCGCAGCCTGAATGGCGAATGGG
[124 nt withheld, positions 6281-6404]
C
[91 nt withheld, positions 6406-6496]
A
[49 nt withheld, positions 6498-6546]
CCTTTGACGTTGGAGTCCACGTTCTTT
[37 nt withheld, positions 6574-6610]
ACCCTATCTCGGTCTATTCTTTTGATTTATAAGGGATTTTGCCGATTTCGGCCTATTGGTTAAAAAATGA
GCTGATTTAACAAAAATTTAACGCGAATTTTAACAAAATATTAACGCTTACAATTTAGGTGGCACTTTTC
GGGGAAATGTGCGCGGAACCCCTATTTGTTTATTTTTCTAAATACATTCAAATATGTATCCGCTCATGAG
ACAATAACCCTGATAAATGCTTCAATAATATTGAAAAAGGAAGAGTATGAGTATTCAACATTTCCGTGTC
GCCCTTATTCCCTTTTTTGCGGCATTTTGCCTTCCTGTTTTTGCTCACCCAGAAACGCTGGTGAAAGTAA
AAGATGCTGAAGATCAGTTGGGTGCACGAGTGGGTTACATCGAACTGGATCTCAACAGCGGTAAGATCCT
TGAGAGTTTTCGCCCCGAAGAACGTTTTCCAATGATGAGCACTTTTAAAGTTCTGCTATGTGGCGCGGTA
TTATCCCGTATTGACGCCGGGCAAGAGCAACTCGGTCGCCGCATACACTATTCTCAGAATGACTTGGTTG
AGTACTCACCAGTCACAGAAAAGCATCTTACGGATGGCATGACAGTAAGAGAATTATGCAGTGCTGCCAT
AACCATGAGTGATAACACTGCGGCCAACTTACTTCTGACAACGATCGGAGGACCGAAGGAGCTAACCGCT
TTTTTGCACAACATGGGGGATCATGTAACTCGCCTTGATCGTTGGGAACCGGAGCTGAATGAAGCCATAC
CAAACGACGAGCGTGACACCACGATGCCTGTAGCAATGGCAACAACGTTGCGCAAACTATTAACTGGCGA
ACTACTTACTCTAGCTTCCCGGCAACAATTAATAGACTGGATGGAGGCGGATAAAGTTGCAGGACCACTT
CTGCGCTCGGCCCTTCCGGCTGGCTGGTTTATTGCTGATAAATCTGGAGCCGGTGAGCGTGGGTCTCGCG
GTATCATTGCAGCACTGGGGCCAGATGGTAAGCCCTCCCGTATCGTAGTTATCTACACGACGGGGAGTCA
GGCAACTATGGATGAACGAAATAGACAGATCGCTGAGATAGGTGCCTCACTGATTAAGCATTGGTAACTG
TCAGACCAAGTTTACTCATATATACTTTAGATTGATTTAAAACTTCATTTTTAATTTAAAAGGATCTAGG
TGAAGATCCTTTTTGATAATCTCATGACCAAAATCCCTTAACGTGAGTTTTCGTTCCACTGAGCGTCAGA
CCCCGTAGAAAAGATCAAAGGATCTTCTTGAGATCCTTTTTTTCTGCGCGTAATCTGCTGCTTGCAAACA
AAAAAACCACCGCTACCAGCGGTGGTTTGTTTGCCGGATCAAGAGCTACCAACTCTTTTTCCGAAGGTAA
CTGGCTTCAGCAGAGCGCAGATACCAAATACTGTTCTTCTAGTGTAGCCGTAGTTAGGCCACCACTTCAA
GAACTCTGTAGCACCGCCTACATACCTCGCTCTGCTAATCCTGTTACCAGTGGCTGCTGCCAGTGGCGAT
AAGTCGTGTCTTACCGGGTTGGACTCAAGACGATAGTTACCGGATAAGGCGCAGCGGTCGGGCTGAACGG
GGGGTTCGTGCACACAGCCCAGCTTGGAGCGAACGACCTACACCGAACTGAGATACCTACAGCGTGAGCT
ATGAGAAAGCGCCACGCTTCCCGAAGGGAGAAAGGCGGACAGGTATCCGGTAAGCGGCAGGGTCGGAACA
GGAGAGCGCACGAGGGAGCTTCCAGGGGGAAACGCCTGGTATCTTTATAGTCCTGTCGGGTTTCGCCACC
TCTGACTTGAGCGTCGATTTTTGTGATGCTCGTCAGGGGGGCGGAGCCTATGGAAAAACGCCAGCAACGC
GGCCTTTTTACGGTTCCTGGCCTTTTGCTGGCCTTTTGCTCACATGTTCTTTCCTGCGTTATCCCCTGAT
TCTGTGGATAACCGTATTACCGCCTTTGAGTGAGCTGATACCGCTCGCCGCAGCCGAACGACCGAGCGCA
GCGAGTCAGTGAGCGAGGAAGCGGAAGAGCGCCCAATACGCAAACCGCCTCTCCCCGCGCGTTGGCCGAT
TCATTAATGCAGCTGGCACGACAGGTTTCCCGACTGGAAAGCGGGCAGTGAGCGCAACGCAATTAATGTG
AGTTAGCTCACTCATTAGGCACCCCAGGCTTTACACTTTATGCTTCCGGCTCGTATGTTGTGTGGAATTG
TGAGCGGATAACAATTTCACACAGGAAACAGCTATGACCATGATTACGCCAAGCGCGCAATTAACCCTCA
CTAAAGGGAACAAAAGCTGGAGCTGCAAGC
