>Addgene plasmid #142762 | TFORF1240 | depositor partial sequence | sequence record 280424 | Insert
ACCGCCACCATGGGAAAAAGGACTTCCCTAGAAGTGAGTCTTGGGGAGTTGGGGGGAGAAAAGTGTCGAG
GAGGGCGTCGGAGTTTCCCACCGCTGGCTGCTTCCCGGCCCGCACGCCCGGGAGGGTGGCGGTGGGCGCG
CAGAGATCTTTGCAAAACAGCGTCCAGGGCGGAAAACAACTCACAGGCCTGCCGCCCCCAAAGGCGGGCA
GGTCCGGACGCGCTGGGCCCTGGTCCCTTCGGCCGCAAACGGCGCAAGTCACGCACTGCGTTCACCGCGC
AACAGGTGCTGGAGCTGGAGCGGCGCTTCGTCTTCCAGAAGTACCTGGCGCCGTCCGAGCGAGACGGGCT
AGCTACGCGACTCGGCCTGGCCAACGCGCAGGTGGTCACTTGGTTCCAGAACCGGCGAGCCAAGCTCAAG
CGCGATGTGGAGGAGATGCGCGCCGACGTCGCCTCGCTACGCGCGTTGTCCCCGGAAGTCCTGTGCAGCT
TAGCACTGCCCGAAGGCGCTCCAGATCCCGGCCTCTGCCTCGGCCCTGCCGGCCCTGACTCCCGGCCCCA
CCTGTCAGACGAGGAGATACAGGTGGACGATTAGTAATGAACTAGTCCGTAACTTGAAAGTATTTCGATT
TCTTGGCTTTATATATCTTGTGGAAAGGACGAAGTGACCCTCCTCGTTGATTTGCA
