>Addgene plasmid #142762 | TFORF1240 | depositor partial sequence | sequence record 280425 | Barcode
AGTGACCCTCCTCGTTGATTTGCA
